>Addgene plasmid #59643 | pGEM-T Dmel Or22c | addgene partial sequence | sequence record 97088 | M13pUC-Fwd 5'-CCCAGTCACGACGTTGTAAAACG-3'
TGTAATACGACTCACTATAGGGCGAATTGGGCCCGACGTCGCATGCTCCCGGCCGCCATGGCCGCGGGAT
TTGGGTCTTCTTCCGCTCCAATCGCCGGTGGGCGGAGTTGGTCCAGCGCCTGCGGGCTATTTTGTGGGAA
TCGCGGCGGCAGGAGGCCCAGAGGATGCTGGTCGGACTGGCCACCACGGCCAACAGGCTCAGCCTGTTGC
TGCTCAGCTCTGGCACGGCGACAAATGCCGCCTTCACCTTGCAACCGCTGATTATGGGTCTCTACCGCTG
GATTGTGCAGCTGCCAGGTCAAACCGAGCTGCCCTTTAATATCATGTGAGTAAGCTAGTTTGTGGTTTCT
AACGCTATTTCGTGCAACTTTATTACTTACGTAAGCATCGCGTATCCGTTAAGATGAAAAGTTCCTCAAC
CAATTTGGTTGATGGCAGGTGATACATAAGTAATGATTCCAATTGCCCCCGCCAGAAGCACTTAAGATAC
GCCATCCGCCATTCGCCATTAATCGCAGTTCCTTTTAAACAGACTGCCCTCGTTTGCCGTGCAGCCAGGA
GTCTTTCCGCTCACCTACGTGCTGCTGACCGCTTCCGGTGCCTGCACCGTTTTCGCCTTCAGCTTCGTGG
ACGGATTCTTCATTTGCTCGTGCCTCTACATCTGCGGCGCTTTCCGGCTGGTGCAGCAGGACATTCGCAG
GATATTTGCCGATTTGCATGGCGGTGGGTCTGGCTCGGCTGCGGCACGATGACAATGGTTTTCCCTCGCT
CGATGACTTTCCTTGGCTTTCCTTTCCCTTGCAGACTCAATCACTAGTGCGGCCGCCTGCAGGTCGACCA
TATGGGAGAGCTCCCAACGCGTTGGATGCATAGCTTGAGTATTCTATAGTGTCACCTAAATAGCTTGGCG
TAATCATGGTCATAGCTGTTTCCTGTGTGAAATTGTTATCCGCTCACAATTCCACACAACATACGAGCCG
GAAGCATAAAGTGTAAAGCCTGGGGTGCCTAATGAGTGAGCTAACTCACATTAATTGCGTTGC
