>Addgene plasmid #59643 | pGEM-T Dmel Or22c | addgene partial sequence | sequence record 97089 | M13pUC-Rev 5'-AGCGGATAACAATTTCACACAGG-3'
TGACCATGATTACGCCAAGCTATTTAGGTGACACTATAGAATACTCAAGCTATGCATCCAACGCGTTGGG
AGCTCTCCCATATGGTCGACCTGCAGGCGGCCGCACTAGTGATTGAGTCTGCAAGGGAAAGGAAAGCCAA
GGAAAGTCATCGAGCGAGGGAAAACCATTGTCATCGTGCCGCAGCCGAGCCAGACCCACCGCCATGCAAA
TCGGCAAATATCCTGCGAATGTCCTGCTGCACCAGCCGGAAAGCGCCGCAGATGTAGAGGCACGAGCAAA
TGAAGAATCCGTCCACGAAGCTGAAGGCGAAAACGGTGCAGGCACCGGAAGCGGTCAGCAGCACGTAGGT
GAGCGGAAAGACTCCTGGCTGCACGGCAAACGAGGGCAGTCTGTTTAAAAGGAACTGCGATTAATGGCGA
ATGGCGGATGGCGTATCTTAAGTGCTTCTGGCGGGGGCAATTGGAATCATTACTTATGTATCACCTGCCA
TCAACCAAATTGGTTGAGGAACTTTTCATCTTAACGGATACGCGATGCTTACGTAAGTAATAAAGTTGCA
CGAAATAGCGTTAGAAACCACAAACTAGCTTACTCACATGATATTAAAGGGCAGCTCGGTTTGACCTGGC
AGCTGCACAATCCAGCGGTAGAGACCCATAATCAGCGGTTGCAAGGTGAAGGCGGCATTTGTCGCCGTGC
CAGAGCTGAGCAGCAACAGGCTGAGCCTGTTGGCCGTGGTGGCCAGTCCGACCAGCATCCTCTGGGCCTC
CTGCCGCCGCGATTCCCACAAAATAGCCCGCAGGCGCTGGACCAACTCCGCCCACCGGCGATTGGAGCGG
AAGAAGACCCAAATCCCGCGGCCATGGCGGCCGGGAGCATGCGACGTCGGGCCCAATTCGCCCTATAGTG
AGTCGTATTACAATTCACTGGCCGTCGTTTTACAACGTCGTGACTGGGAAAACCCTGGCGTTACCCAACT
TAATCGCCTTGCAGCACATCCCCCTTTCGCCAGCTGGCGTAATAGCGAAGAGGCCCGCACCGATCGCCCT
TCCCAACAGTTGCGCAGCCTGAATGGCGAATG
