[The description below was written by a language model from this plasmid's Addgene catalogue record.]
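Description:
pGEM-T Dmel Or22c is a small bacterial cloning plasmid built on the commercial pGEM-T backbone (about 3 kb), a high-copy vector maintained in E. coli under ampicillin selection. Although catalogued as a bacterial expression vector, pGEM-T is in general a T-overhang cloning vector for PCR products rather than a protein expression system. Its multiple cloning region is normally flanked by opposing T7 and SP6 phage RNA polymerase promoters and by M13 primer sites. The M13 forward and reverse sequencing primers listed in the record are consistent with that layout. No feature table is provided, so these backbone elements are inferred from the standard vector rather than documented for this clone.

The insert is a fragment of roughly 800 bp from the Drosophila melanogaster odorant receptor gene Or22c (CG15377, also known as DOR16 or 22C.1), which the depositor notes was derived from genomic DNA rather than cDNA. At this size it probably covers only part of the gene, and it may include intronic sequence, though the record does not define its boundaries. The cloning method and the orientation of the insert are also not stated. This matters because orientation determines which flanking promoter would yield an antisense transcript.

The stated purpose is to serve as a probe for Or22c expression. Constructs of this type are typically used as templates for in vitro transcription of labelled riboprobes for RNA in situ hybridisation. That use fits the associated work mapping the spatial distribution of olfactory receptor expression in the fly antenna. The plasmid carries no tags, reporters or elements for expression in fly cells according to the record.
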