Addgene plasmid #59643: pGEM-T Dmel Or22c
Purpose: Probe for Drosophila melanogaster Or22c expression
Depositing lab: Richard Axel & Leslie Vosshall. Depositing organization: Columbia University. Publication: A spatial map of olfactory receptor expression in the Drosophila antenna. Vosshall LB, Amrein H, Morozov PS, Rzhetsky A, Axel R. Cell. 1999 Mar 5;96(5):725-36. 10.1016/S0092-8674(00)80582-6 PubMed 10089887.
Backbone
  Vector backbone: pGEM-T
  Backbone manufacturer: Promega
  Backbone size w/o insert (bp): 3000
  Vector type: Bacterial Expression
Growth in bacteria
  Bacterial resistance: Ampicillin, 100 μg/mL
  Growth temperature: 37°C
  Growth strain: DH5alpha
  Copy number: High Copy
Gene/Insert
  Gene/Insert name: Or22c
  Species: D. melanogaster (fly)
  Insert size (bp): 800
  Entrez Gene: Or22c (a.k.a. Dmel_CG15377, 22C.1, 22c, CG15377, DOR16, DOR22C.1, Dmel\CG15377, Or22C.1)
  Cloning method: Unknown
  Sequencing primers: 5′ M13-F20; 3′ M13-Rev
Terms and licenses: Academic/Nonprofit Terms; Industry Terms: Not Available to Industry
Depositor comments: source: Genomic DNA
How to cite: pGEM-T Dmel Or22c was a gift from Richard Axel & Leslie Vosshall (Addgene plasmid # 59643 ; http://n2t.net/addgene:59643 ; RRID:Addgene_59643)
